Addgene plasmid #18978: pcDNA4/HisMaxB-YAP1
Depositing lab: Marius Sudol. Depositing organization: Geisinger Health Center. Publication: Mst2 and Lats kinases regulate apoptotic function of Yes kinase-associated protein (YAP). Oka T, Mazack V, Sudol M. J Biol Chem. 2008 Oct 10;283(41):27534-27546. doi: 10.1074/jbc.M804380200. Epub 2008 Jul 17. PubMed 18640976.
Backbone
  Vector backbone: pcDNA4/HisMaxB
  Backbone manufacturer: Invitrogen
  Backbone size w/o insert (bp): 5300
  Vector type: Mammalian Expression
  Selectable markers: Zeocin
Growth in bacteria
  Bacterial resistance: Ampicillin, 100 μg/mL
  Growth temperature: 37°C
  Growth strain: DH5alpha
  Copy number: High Copy
Gene/Insert
  Gene/Insert name: Yes-kinase associated protein (alt names: YAP1, YAP65; YAP1 isoform, mutant)
  Species: H. sapiens (human)
  Insert size (bp): 1365
  GenBank ID: NM_006106
  Entrez Gene: YAP1 (a.k.a. COB1, YAP, YAP-1, YAP2, YAP65, YKI)
  Tag / fusion protein: His (N terminal on backbone)
  Cloning method: Restriction Enzyme; 5′ cloning site KpnI (unknown if destroyed); 3′ cloning site XbaI (unknown if destroyed)
  Sequencing primers: 5′ T7; 3′ BGHR
Terms and licenses: Academic/Nonprofit Terms; Industry Terms: Not Available to Industry
How to cite: pcDNA4/HisMaxB-YAP1 was a gift from Marius Sudol (Addgene plasmid # 18978 ; http://n2t.net/addgene:18978 ; RRID:Addgene_18978)
