[The description below was written by a language model from this plasmid's Addgene catalogue record and pLannotate feature annotations shown in this document.]
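Description:
pcDNA4/HisMaxB-YAP1 is a mammalian expression plasmid built on the Invitrogen pcDNA4/HisMaxB backbone and carrying human YAP1 (Yes-kinase associated protein, also called YAP65), a transcriptional co-regulator that acts downstream of the Hippo signaling pathway. The roughly 1.4 kb insert was placed between KpnI and XbaI sites. The catalogue entry labels it "YAP1 isoform, mutant" but does not state what the mutation, if any, is. The automated annotation matched the coding sequence to the chicken YAP1 ortholog, which most likely reflects database homology, since the record lists the species as human.

Expression is driven by the CMV immediate early enhancer and promoter, followed by the QBI SP163 translational enhancer derived from the mouse VEGF 5′ UTR, which is intended to boost protein yield. The open reading frame begins with backbone-encoded N-terminal tags: a polyhistidine tag (picked up by the annotation as a fragment of a composite His-containing tag), the T7 gene 10 leader, and the Xpress epitope with its enterokinase cleavage site. These allow detection, affinity purification and optional tag removal. Transcripts terminate at the bovine growth hormone polyadenylation signal, and a T7 promoter upstream of the insert permits in vitro transcription and serves as a sequencing primer site.

A separate cassette places the Sh ble gene under tandem SV40 and EM7 promoters with an SV40 poly(A) signal, giving Zeocin selection of stably transfected mammalian cells. In E. coli the plasmid replicates from a high-copy ColE1/pUC-type origin with ampicillin resistance, and it also has an f1 origin for single-stranded DNA production. The associated publication concerns regulation of YAP's apoptotic function by the Mst2 and Lats kinases, consistent with use for overexpressing tagged YAP1 in cultured mammalian cells.
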