Features (pLannotate 1.2.2; 25 found; start..end, strand, type, name):
     28..80      -  misc_feature   bom (fragment): basis of mobility region from pBR322
    235..614     +  enhancer       CMV enhancer: human cytomegalovirus immediate early enhancer
    615..818     +  promoter       CMV promoter: human cytomegalovirus (CMV) immediate early promoter
    814..847     +  LTR            5' LTR (truncated) (fragment): truncated 5' long terminal repeat (LTR) from HIV-1
    863..881     +  promoter       T7 promoter: promoter for bacteriophage T7 RNA polymerase
    917..1079    +  misc_feature   QBI SP163: strong translational enhancer derived from the 5' UTR of the mouse VEGF gene
   1092..1112    +  CDS            capTEV™ (fragment): composite tag for in vivo biotinylation, TEV protease cleavage, and 6xHis tagging
   1113..1145    +  CDS            T7 tag (gene 10 leader): leader peptide from bacteriophage T7 gene 10 promotes efficient translation in E. coli
   1149..1172    +  CDS            Xpress™ tag: Xpress™ epitope tag, including an enterokinase recognition and cleavage site
   1182..2540    +  CDS            YAP1: YAP1_CHICK - Also known as YAP65. Experimental evidence at protein level: Swiss-Prot protein existence level 1. Transcriptional regulator which can act both as a coactivator and a corepressor and is the critical downstream regulatory target in the Hippo signaling pathway that plays a pivotal role in organ size control and tumor suppression by restricting proliferation and promoting apoptosis (By similarity). Plays a key role in tissue tension and 3D tissue shape by regulating cortical actomyosin network formation (By similarity). From Gallus gallus (Chicken).
   2648..2872    +  polyA_signal   bGH poly(A) signal: bovine growth hormone polyadenylation signal
   2876..2897    +  promoter       SV40 promoter (fragment): SV40 enhancer and early promoter
   2918..3346    +  rep_origin     f1 ori (sequence partly withheld): f1 bacteriophage origin of replication; arrow indicates direction of (+) strand synthesis
   3360..3689    +  promoter       SV40 promoter: SV40 enhancer and early promoter
   3737..3784    +  promoter       EM7 promoter: synthetic bacterial promoter&nbsp
   3803..4177    +  CDS            BleoR: antibiotic-binding protein; Sh ble from Streptoalloteichus hindustanus; confers resistance to bleomycin, phleomycin, and Zeocin™
   4187..4312    +  CDS            ble (fragment): BLE_KLEPN - Experimental evidence at protein level: Swiss-Prot protein existence level 1. Binding protein with a strong affinity to the bleomycin family of antibiotics. Binds to CL990; an antimitotic-antibiotic compound. From Klebsiella pneumoniae.
   4307..4428    +  polyA_signal   SV40 poly(A) signal: SV40 polyadenylation signal
   4501..4517    -  protein_bind   lac operator: The lac repressor binds to the lac operator to inhibit transcription in E. coli. This inhibition can be relieved by adding lactose or isopropyl-β-D-thiogalactopyranoside (IPTG). lac repressor encoded by lacI
   4525..4555    -  promoter       lac promoter: promoter for the E. coli lac operon
   4570..4591    -  protein_bind   CAP binding site: CAP binding activates transcription in the presence of cAMP. E. coli catabolite activator protein
   4604..4696    -  CDS            lacI (fragment): lac repressor; lacI; The lac repressor binds to the lac operator to inhibit transcription in E. coli. This inhibition can be relieved by adding lactose or isopropyl-β-D-thiogalactopyranoside (IPTG).
   4879..5467    -  rep_origin     ori: high-copy-number ColE1/pMB1/pBR322/pUC origin of replication
   5638..6498    -  CDS            AmpR: β-lactamase; bla; confers resistance to ampicillin, carbenicillin, and related antibiotics
   6499..6603    -  promoter       AmpR promoter: bla
>Addgene plasmid #18978 | pcDNA4/HisMaxB-YAP1 | addgene full sequence | sequence record 258467 | Addgene NGS Result
GACGGATCGGGAGATCTCCCGATCCCCTATGGTGCACTCTCAGTACAATCTGCTCTGATGCCGCATAGTT
AAGCCAGTATCTGCTCCCTGCTTGTGTGTTGGAGGTCGCTGAGTAGTGCGCGAGCAAAATTTAAGCTACA
ACAAGGCAAGGCTTGACCGACAATTGCATGAAGAATCTGCTTAGGGTTAGGCGTTTTGCGCTGCTTCGCG
ATGTACGGGCCAGATATACGCGTTGACATTGATTATTGACTAGTTATTAATAGTAATCAATTACGGGGTC
ATTAGTTCATAGCCCATATATGGAGTTCCGCGTTACATAACTTACGGTAAATGGCCCGCCTGGCTGACCG
CCCAACGACCCCCGCCCATTGACGTCAATAATGACGTATGTTCCCATAGTAACGCCAATAGGGACTTTCC
ATTGACGTCAATGGGTGGAGTATTTACGGTAAACTGCCCACTTGGCAGTACATCAAGTGTATCATATGCC
AAGTACGCCCCCTATTGACGTCAATGACGGTAAATGGCCCGCCTGGCATTATGCCCAGTACATGACCTTA
TGGGACTTTCCTACTTGGCAGTACATCTACGTATTAGTCATCGCTATTACCATGGTGATGCGGTTTTGGC
AGTACATCAATGGGCGTGGATAGCGGTTTGACTCACGGGGATTTCCAAGTCTCCACCCCATTGACGTCAA
TGGGAGTTTGTTTTGGCACCAAAATCAACGGGACTTTCCAAAATGTCGTAACAACTCCGCCCCATTGACG
CAAATGGGCGGTAGGCGTGTACGGTGGGAGGTCTATATAAGCAGAGCTCTCTGGCTAACTAGAGAACCCA
CTGCTTACTGGCTTATCGAAATTAATACGACTCACTATAGGGAGACCCAAGCTGGCTAGCGTTTAAACTT
AAGCTTAGCGCAGAGGCTTGGGGCAGCCGAGCGGCAGCCAGGCCCCGGCCCGGGCCTCGGTTCCAGAAGG
GAGAGGAGCCCGCCAAGGCGCGCAAGAGAGCGGGCTGCCTCGCAGTCCGAGCCGGAGAGGGAGCGCGAGC
CGCGCCGGCCCCGGACGGCCTCCGAAACCATGGGGGGTTCTCATCATCATCATCATCATGGTATGGCTAG
CATGACTGGTGGACAGCAAATGGGTCGGGATCTGTACGACGATGACGATAAGGTACCTAAGGATCCCGGG
CAGCAGCCGCCGCCTCAACCGGCCCCCCAGGGCCAAGGGCAGCCGCCTTCGCAGCCCCCGCAGGGGCAGG
GCCCGCCGTCCGGACCCGGGCAACCGGCACCCGCGGCGACCCAGGCGGCGCCGCAGGCACCCCCCGCCGG
GCATCAGATCGTGCACGTCCGCGGGGACTCGGAGACCGACCTGGAGGCGCTCTTCAACGCCGTCATGAAC
CCCAAGACGGCCAACGTGCCCCAGACCGTGCCCATGAGGCTCCGGAAGCTGCCCGACTCCTTCTTCAAGC
CGCCGGAGCCCAAATCCCACTCCCGACAGGCCAGTACTGATGCAGGCACTGCAGGAGCCCTGACTCCACA
GCATGTTCGAGCTCATTCCTCTCCAGCTTCTCTGCAGTTGGGAGCTGTTTCTCCTGGGACACTGACCCCC
ACTGGAGTAGTCTCTGGCCCAGCAGCTACACCCACAGCTCAGCATCTTCGACAGTCTTCTTTTGAGATAC
CTGATGATGTACCTCTGCCAGCAGGTTGGGAGATGGCAAAGACATCTTCTGGTCAGAGATACTTCTTAAA
TCACATCGATCAGACAACAACATGGCAGGACCCCAGGAAGGCCATGCTGTCCCAGATGAACGTCACAGCC
CCCACCAGTCCACCAGTGCAGCAGAATATGATGAACTCGGCTTCAGCCATGAACCAGAGAATCAGTCAGA
GTGCTCCAGTGAAACAGCCACCACCCCTGGCTCCCCAGAGCCCACAGGGAGGCGTCATGGGTGGCAGCAA
CTCCAACCAGCAGCAACAGATGCGACTGCAGCAACTGCAGATGGAGAAGGAGAGGCTGCGGCTGAAACAG
CAAGAACTGCTTCGGCAGGTGAGGCCACAGGAGTTAGCCCTGCGTAGCCAGTTACCAACACTGGAGCAGG
ATGGTGGGACTCAAAATCCAGTGTCTTCTCCCGGGATGTCTCAGGAATTGAGAACAATGACGACCAATAG
CTCAGATCCTTTCCTTAACAGTGGCACCTATCACTCTCGAGATGAGAGTACAGACAGTGGACTAAGCATG
AGCAGCTACAGTGTCCCTCGAACCCCAGATGACTTCCTGAACAGTGTGGATGAGATGGATACAGGTGATA
CTATCAACCAAAGCACCCTGCCCTCACAGCAGAACCGTTTCCCAGACTACCTTGAAGCCATTCCTGGGAC
AAATGTGGACCTTGGAACACTGGAAGGAGATGGAATGAACATAGAAGGAGAGGAGCTGATGCCAAGTCTG
CAGGAAGCTTTGAGTTCTGACATCCTTAATGACATGGAGTCTGTTTTGGCTGCCACCAAGCTAGATAAAG
AAAGCTTTCTTACATGGTTATAGAGCCCTCAGGCAGACTGAATTATCTGCAGAATTCTGCAGATATCCAG
CACAGTGGCGGCCGCTCGAGTCTAGAGGGCCCGTTTAAACCCGCTGATCAGCCTCGACTGTGCCTTCTAG
TTGCCAGCCATCTGTTGTTTGCCCCTCCCCCGTGCCTTCCTTGACCCTGGAAGGTGCCACTCCCACTGTC
CTTTCCTAATAAAATGAGGAAATTGCATCGCATTGTCTGAGTAGGTGTCATTCTATTCTGGGGGGTGGGG
TGGGGCAGGACAGCAAGGGGGAGGATTGGGAAGACAATAGCAGGCATGCTGGGGATGCGGTGGGCTCTAT
GGCTTCTGAGGCGGAAAGAACCAGCTGGGGCTCTAGGGGGTATCCCC
[124 nt withheld, positions 2918-3041]
C
[91 nt withheld, positions 3043-3133]
A
[49 nt withheld, positions 3135-3183]
CCTTTGACGTTGGAGTCCACGTTCTTT
[37 nt withheld, positions 3211-3247]
ACCCTATCTCGGTCTATTCTTTTGATTTATAAGGGATTTTGCCGATTTCGGCCTATTGGTTAAAAAATGA
GCTGATTTAACAAAAATTTAACGCGAATTAATTCTGTGGAATGTGTGTCAGTTAGGGTGTGGAAAGTCCC
CAGGCTCCCCAGCAGGCAGAAGTATGCAAAGCATGCATCTCAATTAGTCAGCAACCAGGTGTGGAAAGTC
CCCAGGCTCCCCAGCAGGCAGAAGTATGCAAAGCATGCATCTCAATTAGTCAGCAACCATAGTCCCGCCC
CTAACTCCGCCCATCCCGCCCCTAACTCCGCCCAGTTCCGCCCATTCTCCGCCCCATGGCTGACTAATTT
TTTTTATTTATGCAGAGGCCGAGGCCGCCTCTGCCTCTGAGCTATTCCAGAAGTAGTGAGGAGGCTTTTT
TGGAGGCCTAGGCTTTTGCAAAAAGCTCCCGGGAGCTTGTATATCCATTTTCGGATCTGATCAGCACGTG
TTGACAATTAATCATCGGCATAGTATATCGGCATAGTATAATACGACAAGGTGAGGAACTAAACCATGGC
CAAGTTGACCAGTGCCGTTCCGGTGCTCACCGCGCGCGACGTCGCCGGAGCGGTCGAGTTCTGGACCGAC
CGGCTCGGGTTCTCCCGGGACTTCGTGGAGGACGACTTCGCCGGTGTGGTCCGGGACGACGTGACCCTGT
TCATCAGCGCGGTCCAGGACCAGGTGGTGCCGGACAACACCCTGGCCTGGGTGTGGGTGCGCGGCCTGGA
CGAGCTGTACGCCGAGTGGTCGGAGGTCGTGTCCACGAACTTCCGGGACGCCTCCGGGCCGGCCATGACC
GAGATCGGCGAGCAGCCGTGGGGGCGGGAGTTCGCCCTGCGCGACCCGGCCGGCAACTGCGTGCACTTCG
TGGCCGAGGAGCAGGACTGACACGTGCTACGAGATTTCGATTCCACCGCCGCCTTCTATGAAAGGTTGGG
CTTCGGAATCGTTTTCCGGGACGCCGGCTGGATGATCCTCCAGCGCGGGGATCTCATGCTGGAGTTCTTC
GCCCACCCCAACTTGTTTATTGCAGCTTATAATGGTTACAAATAAAGCAATAGCATCACAAATTTCACAA
ATAAAGCATTTTTTTCACTGCATTCTAGTTGTGGTTTGTCCAAACTCATCAATGTATCTTATCATGTCTG
TATACCGTCGACCTCTAGCTAGAGCTTGGCGTAATCATGGTCATAGCTGTTTCCTGTGTGAAATTGTTAT
CCGCTCACAATTCCACACAACATACGAGCCGGAAGCATAAAGTGTAAAGCCTGGGGTGCCTAATGAGTGA
GCTAACTCACATTAATTGCGTTGCGCTCACTGCCCGCTTTCCAGTCGGGAAACCTGTCGTGCCAGCTGCA
TTAATGAATCGGCCAACGCGCGGGGAGAGGCGGTTTGCGTATTGGGCGCTCTTCCGCTTCCTCGCTCACT
GACTCGCTGCGCTCGGTCGTTCGGCTGCGGCGAGCGGTATCAGCTCACTCAAAGGCGGTAATACGGTTAT
CCACAGAATCAGGGGATAACGCAGGAAAGAACATGTGAGCAAAAGGCCAGCAAAAGGCCAGGAACCGTAA
AAAGGCCGCGTTGCTGGCGTTTTTCCATAGGCTCCGCCCCCCTGACGAGCATCACAAAAATCGACGCTCA
AGTCAGAGGTGGCGAAACCCGACAGGACTATAAAGATACCAGGCGTTTCCCCCTGGAAGCTCCCTCGTGC
GCTCTCCTGTTCCGACCCTGCCGCTTACCGGATACCTGTCCGCCTTTCTCCCTTCGGGAAGCGTGGCGCT
TTCTCATAGCTCACGCTGTAGGTATCTCAGTTCGGTGTAGGTCGTTCGCTCCAAGCTGGGCTGTGTGCAC
GAACCCCCCGTTCAGCCCGACCGCTGCGCCTTATCCGGTAACTATCGTCTTGAGTCCAACCCGGTAAGAC
ACGACTTATCGCCACTGGCAGCAGCCACTGGTAACAGGATTAGCAGAGCGAGGTATGTAGGCGGTGCTAC
AGAGTTCTTGAAGTGGTGGCCTAACTACGGCTACACTAGAAGAACAGTATTTGGTATCTGCGCTCTGCTG
AAGCCAGTTACCTTCGGAAAAAGAGTTGGTAGCTCTTGATCCGGCAAACAAACCACCGCTGGTAGCGGTG
GTTTTTTTGTTTGCAAGCAGCAGATTACGCGCAGAAAAAAAGGATCTCAAGAAGATCCTTTGATCTTTTC
TACGGGGTCTGACGCTCAGTGGAACGAAAACTCACGTTAAGGGATTTTGGTCATGAGATTATCAAAAAGG
ATCTTCACCTAGATCCTTTTAAATTAAAAATGAAGTTTTAAATCAATCTAAAGTATATATGAGTAAACTT
GGTCTGACAGTTACCAATGCTTAATCAGTGAGGCACCTATCTCAGCGATCTGTCTATTTCGTTCATCCAT
AGTTGCCTGACTCCCCGTCGTGTAGATAACTACGATACGGGAGGGCTTACCATCTGGCCCCAGTGCTGCA
ATGATACCGCGAGACCCACGCTCACCGGCTCCAGATTTATCAGCAATAAACCAGCCAGCCGGAAGGGCCG
AGCGCAGAAGTGGTCCTGCAACTTTATCCGCCTCCATCCAGTCTATTAATTGTTGCCGGGAAGCTAGAGT
AAGTAGTTCGCCAGTTAATAGTTTGCGCAACGTTGTTGCCATTGCTACAGGCATCGTGGTGTCACGCTCG
TCGTTTGGTATGGCTTCATTCAGCTCCGGTTCCCAACGATCAAGGCGAGTTACATGATCCCCCATGTTGT
GCAAAAAAGCGGTTAGCTCCTTCGGTCCTCCGATCGTTGTCAGAAGTAAGTTGGCCGCAGTGTTATCACT
CATGGTTATGGCAGCACTGCATAATTCTCTTACTGTCATGCCATCCGTAAGATGCTTTTCTGTGACTGGT
GAGTACTCAACCAAGTCATTCTGAGAATAGTGTATGCGGCGACCGAGTTGCTCTTGCCCGGCGTCAATAC
GGGATAATACCGCGCCACATAGCAGAACTTTAAAAGTGCTCATCATTGGAAAACGTTCTTCGGGGCGAAA
ACTCTCAAGGATCTTACCGCTGTTGAGATCCAGTTCGATGTAACCCACTCGTGCACCCAACTGATCTTCA
GCATCTTTTACTTTCACCAGCGTTTCTGGGTGAGCAAAAACAGGAAGGCAAAATGCCGCAAAAAAGGGAA
TAAGGGCGACACGGAAATGTTGAATACTCATACTCTTCCTTTTTCAATATTATTGAAGCATTTATCAGGG
TTATTGTCTCATGAGCGGATACATATTTGAATGTATTTAGAAAAATAAACAAATAGGGGTTCCGCGCACA
TTTCCCCGAAAAGTGCCACCTGACGTC
